>Addgene plasmid #53286 | pAC-aZEA | depositor full sequence | sequence record 83099 | pAC-aZEA sequence 14019 bps
GAATTCCGGATGAGCATTCATCAGGCGGGCAAGAATGTGAATAAAGGCCGGATAAAACTTGTGCTTATTT
TTCTTTACGGTCTTTAAAAAGGCCGTAATATCCAGCTGAACGGTCTGGTTATAGGTACATTGAGCAACTG
ACTGAAATGCCTCAAAATGTTCTTTACGATGCCATTGGGATATATCAACGGTGGTATATCCAGTGATTTT
TTTCTCCATTTTAGCTTCCTTAGCTCCTGAAAATCTCGATAACTCAAAAAATACGCCCGGTAGTGATCTT
ATTTCATTATGGTGAAAGTTGGAACCTCTTACGTGCCGATCAACGTCTCATTTTCGCCAAAAGTTGGCCC
AGGGCTTCCCGGTATCAACAGGGACACCAGGATTTATTTATTCTGCGAAGTGATCTTCCGTCACAGGTAT
TTATTCGGCGCAAAGTGCGTCGGGTGATGCTGCCAACTTACTGATTTAGTGTATGATGGTGTTTTTGAGG
TGCTCCAGTGGCTTCTGTTTCTATCAGCTGTCCCTCCTGTTCAGCTACTGACGGGGTGGTGCGTAACGGC
AAAAGCACCGCCGGACATCAGCGCTAGCGGAGTGTATACTGGCTTACTATGTTGGCACTGATGAGGGTGT
CAGTGAAGTGCTTCATGTGGCAGGAGAAAAAAGGCTGCACCGGTGCGTCAGCAGAATATGTGATACAGGA
TATATTCCGCTTCCTCGCTCACTGACTCGCTACGCTCGGTCGTTCGACTGCGGCGAGCGGAAATGGCTTA
CGAACGGGGCGGAGATTTCCTGGAAGATGCCAGGAAGATACTTAACAGGGAAGTGAGAGGGCCGCGGCAA
AGCCGTTTTTCCATAGGCTCCGCCCCCCTGACAAGCATCACGAAATCTGACGCTCAAATCAGTGGTGGCG
AAACCCGACAGGACTATAAAGATACCAGGCGTTTCCCCCTGGCGGCTCCCTCGTGCGCTCTCCTGTTCCT
GCCTTTCGGTTTACCGGTGTCATTCCGCTGTTATGGCCGCGTTTGTCTCATTCCACGCCTGACACTCAGT
TCCGGGTAGGCAGTTCGCTCCAAGCTGGACTGTATGCACGAACCCCCCGTTCAGTCCGACCGCTGCGCCT
TATCCGGTAACTATCGTCTTGAGTCCAACCCGGAAAGACATGCAAAAGCACCACTGGCAGCAGCCACTGG
TAATTGATTTAGAGGAGTTAGTCTTGAAGTCATGCGCCGGTTAAGGCTAAACTGAAAGGACAAGTTTTGG
TGACTGCGCTCCTCCAAGCCAGTTACCTCGGTTCAAAGAGTTGGTAGCTCAGAGAACCTTCGAAAAACCG
CCCTGCAAGGCGGTTTTTTCGTTTTCAGAGCAAGAGATTACGCGCAGACCAAAACGATCTCAAGAAGATC
ATCTTATTAATGTGAGTTAGCTCACTCATTAGGCACCCCAGGCTTTACACTTTATGCTTCCGGCTCGTAT
GTTGTGTGGAATTGTGAGCGGATAACAATTTCACACAGGAAACAGCTATGACCATGATTACGCCAAGCTC
GAAATTAACCCTCACTAAAGGGAACAAAAGCTGGAGCTCCACCGCGGTGGCGGCCGCTCTAGAACTAGTG
GATCCCCCATCGAATTCGCGGCCGCTACAAAAGGAAATAATTAGATTCCTCTTTCTGCTTGCTATACCTT
GATAGAACAATATAACAATGGTGTAAGTCTTCTCGCTGTATTCGAAATTATTTGGAGGAGGAAAATGGAG
TGTGTTGGGGCTAGGAATTTCGCAGCAATGGCGGTTTCAACATTTCCGTCATGGAGTTGTCGAAGGAAAT
TTCCAGTGGTTAAGAGATACAGCTATAGGAATATTCGTTTCGGTTTGTGTAGTGTCAGAGCTAGCGGCGG
CGGAAGTTCCGGTAGTGAGAGTTGTGTAGCGGTGAGAGAAGATTTCGCTGACGAAGAAGATTTTGTGAAA
GCTGGTGGTTCTGAGATTCTATTTGTTCAAATGCAGCAGAACAAAGATATGGATGAACAGTCTAAGCTTG
TTGATAAGTTGCCTCCTATATCAATTGGTGATGGTGCTTTGGATCATGTGGTTATTGGTTGTGGTCCTGC
TGGTTTAGCCTTGGCTGCAGAATCAGCTAAGCTTGGATTAAAAGTTGGACTCATTGGTCCAGATCTTCCT
TTTACTAACAATTACGGTGTTTGGGAAGATGAATTCAATGATCTTGGGCTGCAAAAATGTATTGAGCATG
TTTGGAGAGAGACTATTGTGTATCTGGATGATGACAAGCCTATTACCATTGGCCGTGCTTATGGAAGAGT
TAGTCGACGTTTGCTCCATGAGGAGCTTTTGAGGAGGTGTGTCGAGTCAGGTGTCTCGTACCTTAGCTCG
AAAGTTGACAGCATAACAGAAGCTTCTGATGGCCTTAGACTTGTTGCTTGTGACGACAATAACGTCATTC
CCTGCAGGCTTGCCACTGTTGCTTCTGGAGCAGCTTCGGGAAAGCTCTTGCAATACGAAGTTGGTGGACC
TAGAGTCTGTGTGCAAACTGCATACGGCGTGGAGGTTGAGGTGGAAAATAGTCCATATGATCCAGATCAA
ATGGTTTTCATGGATTACAGAGATTATACTAACGAGAAAGTTCGGAGCTTAGAAGCTGAGTATCCAACGT
TTCTGTACGCCATGCCTATGACAAAGTCAAGACTCTTCTTCGAGGAGACATGTTTGGCCTCAAAAGATGT
CATGCCCTTTGATTTGCTAAAAACGAAGCTCATGTTAAGATTAGATACACTCGGAATTCGAATTCTAAAG
ACTTACGAAGAGGAGTGGTCCTATATCCCAGTTGGTGGTTCCTTGCCAAACACCGAACAAAAGAATCTCG
CCTTTGGTGCTGCCGCTAGCATGGTACATCCCGCAACAGGCTATTCAGTTGTGAGATCTTTGTCTGAAGC
TCCAAAATATGCATCAGTCATCGCAGAGATACTAAGAGAAGAGACTACCAAACAGATCAACAGTAATATT
TCAAGACAAGCTTGGGATACTTTATGGCCACCAGAAAGGAAAAGACAGAGAGCATTCTTTCTCTTTGGTC
TTGCACTCATAGTTCAATTCGATACCGAAGGCATTAGAAGCTTCTTCCGTACTTTCTTCCGCCTTCCAAA
ATGGATGTGGCAAGGGTTTCTAGGATCAACATTAACATCAGGAGATCTCGTTCTCTTTGCTTTATACATG
TTCGTCATTTCACCAAACAATTTGAGAAAAGGTCTCATCAATCATCTCATCTCTGATCCAACCGGAGCAA
CCATGATAAAAACCTATCTCAAAGTATGATTTACTTATCAACTCTTAGGTTTGTGTATATATATGTTGAT
TTATCTGAATAATCGATCAAAGAATGGTATGTGGGTTACTAGGAAGTTGGAAACAAACATGTATAGAATC
TAAGGAGTGATCGAAATGGAGATGGAAACGAAAAGAAAAAAATCAGTCTTTGTTTTGTGGTTAGTGACGC
GGCCGCGAATTCCTGCAGCCCAATTCGATATCAAGCTTATCGATACCGTCGACCTCGAGGGGGGGCCCGG
TACCCAATTCGCCCTATAGTGAGTCGTATTACAATTCACTGGCCGTCGTTTTACAACGTCGTGACTGGGA
AAACCCTGGCGTTACCCAACTTAATCGCCTTGCAGCACATCCCCCTTTCGCCAGAGCTTTAATGCGGTAG
TTTATCACAGTTAAATTGCTAACGCAGTCAGGCACCGTGTATGAAATCTAACAATGCGCTCATCGTCATC
CTCGGCACCGTCACCCTGGATGCTGTAGGCATAGGCTTGGTTATGCCGGTACTGCCGGGCCTCTTGCGGG
ATATCGTCCATTCCGACAGCATCGCCAGTCACTATGGCGTGCTGCTAGCGCTATATGCGTTGATGCAATT
TCTATGCGCACCCGTTCTCGGAGCACTGTCCGACCGCTTTGGCCGCCGCCCAGTCCTGCTCGCTTCGCTA
CTTGGAGCCACTATCGACTACGCGATCATGGCGACCACACCCGTCCTGTGGATCTAAAGGCACAGCGTCT
CATGCTTCGCACAATGTAAAACTGCTTCAGAACCTGGCGAGAGCTATCCGCGCGGTCTACGGTTAACTGA
TACTAAAAGACAATTCAGCGGGTAACCTTGCAATGGTGAGTGGCAGTAAAGCGGGCGTTTCGCCTCATCG
CGAAATAGAAGTAATGAGACAATCCATTGACGATCACCTGGCTGGCCTGTTACCTGAAACCGACAGCCAG
GATATCGTCAGCCTTGCGATGCGTGAAGGCGTCATGGCACCCGGTAAACGGATCCGTCCGCTGCTGATGC
TGCTGGCCGCCCGCGACCTCCGCTACCAGGGCAGTATGCCTACGCTGCTCGATCTCGCCTGCGCCGTTGA
ACTGACCCATACCGCGTCGCTGATGCTCGACGACATGCCCTGCATGGACAACGCCGAGCTGCGCCGCGGT
CAGCCCACTACCCACAAAAAATTTGGTGAGAGCGTGGCGATCCTTGCCTCCGTTGGGCTGCTCTCTAAAG
CCTTTGGTCTGATCGCCGCCACCGGCGATCTGCCGGGGGAGAGGCGTGCCCAGGCGGTCAACGAGCTCTC
TACCGCCGTGGGCGTGCAGGGCCTGGTACTGGGGCAGTTTCGCGATCTTAACGATGCCGCCCTCGACCGT
ACCCCTGACGCTATCCTCAGCACCAACCACCTCAAGACCGGCATTCTGTTCAGCGCGATGCTGCAGATCG
TCGCCATTGCTTCCGCCTCGTCGCCGAGCACGCGAGAGACGCTGCACGCCTTCGCCCTCGACTTCGGCCA
GGCGTTTCAACTGCTGGACGATCTGCGTGACGATCACCCGGAAACCGGTAAAGATCGCAATAAGGACGCG
GGAAAATCGACGCTGGTCAACCGGCTGGGCGCAGACGCGGCCCGGCAAAAGCTGCGCGAGCATATTGATT
CCGCCGACAAACACCTCACTTTTGCCTGTCCGCAGGGCGGCGCCATCCGACAGTTTATGCATCTGTGGTT
TGGCCATCACCTTGCCGACTGGTCACCGGTCATGAAAATCGCCTGATACCGCCCTTTTGGGTTCAAGCAG
TACATAACGATGGAACCACATTACAGGAGTAGTGATGAATGAAGGACGAGCGCCTTGTTCAGCGTAAGAA
CGATCATCTGGATATCGTTCTCGACCCCCGTCGCGCCGTAACTCAGGCTAGCGCAGGTTTTGAGCGCTGG
CGCTTTACCCACTGCGCCCTGCCAGAGCTGAATTTTAGCGACATCACGCTGGAAACCACCTTCCTGAATC
GGCAGCTACAGGCTCCGCTGCTGATCAGCTCCATGACCGGCGGCGTTGAGCGCTCGCGCCATATCAACCG
CCACCTCGCCGAGGCGGCGCAGGTGCTAAAAATTGCGATGGGGGTGGGCTCCCAGCGCGTCGCCATTGAG
AGCGACGCGGGCTTAGGGCTGGATAAAACCCTGCGGCAGCTGGCTCCGGACGTGCCGCTGCTGGCGAACC
TCGGCGCGGCGCAGCTGACCGGCAGAAAAGGTATTGATTACGCCCGACGGGCCGTGGAGATGATCGAGGC
GGATGCGCTGATTGTGCACCTAAACCCGCTGCAGGAGGCGCTACAGCCCGGCGGCGATCGCGACTGGCGC
GGACGGCTGGCGGCTATTGAAACTCTGGTCCGCGAGCTGCCCGTTCCGCTGGTGGTGAAAGAGGTGGGAG
CCGGTATCTCCCGAACCGTGGCCGGGCAGCTGATCGATGCCGGCGTTACCGTGATTGACGTCGCGGGCGC
GGGCGGCACCAGCTGGGCCGCCGTTGAAGGCGAGCGGGCGGCCACCGAGCAGCAGCGCAGCGTGGCCAAC
GTCTTTGCCGACTGGGGGATCCCCACCGCTGAGGCGCTGGTTGACATTGCCGAGGCCTGGCCGCAGATGC
CCCTTATTGCCTCGGGCGGGATTAAAAACGGCGTCGAGATCTTTACCGGCAGCGCGCTGGCGGATGACTT
CTCGCTCTACCTGCACTCGCCCTGCGTGACCGATCCCTCGCTCGCGCCTCCCGGCTGCGCCAGCTTCTAC
GTGCTGGCCCCGGTGCCGCATCTTGGCAACGCGCCGCTGGACTGGGCGCAGGAGGGGCCGAAGCTGCGCG
ACCGCATCTTTGACTACCTTGAAGAGCGCTATATGCCCGGCCTGCGTAGCCAGCTGGTGACCCAGCGGAT
CTTTACCCCGGCAGACTTCCACGACACGCTGGATGCGCATCTGGGATCGGCCTTCTCCATCGAGCCGCTG
CTGACCCAAAGCGCCTGGTTCCGCCCGCACAACCGCGACAGCGACATTGCCAACCTCTACCTGGTGGGCG
CAGGTACTCACCCTGGGGCGGGCATTCCTGGCGTAGTGGCCTCGGCGAAAGCCACCGCCAGCCTGATGAT
TGAGGATCTGCAATGAGCCAACCGCCGCTGCTTGACCACGCCACGCAGACCATGGCCAACGGCTCGAAAA
GTTTTGCCACCGCTGCGAAGCTGTTCGACCCGGCCACCCGCCGTAGCGTGCTGATGCTCTACACCTGGTG
CCGCCACTGCGATGACGTCATTGACGACCAGACCCACGGCTTCGCCAGCGAGGCCGCGGCGGAGGAGGAG
GCCACCCAGCGCCTGGCCCGGCTGCGCACGCTGACCCTGGCGGCGTTTGAAGGGGCCGAGATGCAGGATC
CGGCCTTCGCTGCCTTTCAGGAGGTGGCGCTGACCCACGGTATTACGCCCCGCATGGCGCTCGATCACCT
CGACGGCTTTGCGATGGACGTGGCTCAGACCCGCTATGTCACCTTTGAGGATACGCTGCGCTACTGCTAT
CACGTGGCGGGCGTGGTGGGTCTGATGATGGCCAGGGTGATGGGCGTGCGGGATGAGCGGGTGCTGGATC
GCGCCTGCGATCTGGGGCTGGCCTTCCAGCTGACGAATATCGCCCGGGATATTATTGACGATGCGGCTAT
TGACCGCTGCTATCTGCCCGCCGAGTGGCTGCAGGATGCCGGGCTGACCCCGGAGAACTATGCCGCGCGG
GAGAATCGGGCCGCGCTGGCGCGGGTGGCGGAGCGGCTTATTGATGCCGCAGAGCCGTACTACATCTCCT
CCCAGGCCGGGCTACACGATCTGCCGCCGCGCTGCGCCTGGGCGATCGCCACCGCCCGCAGCGTCTACCG
GGAGATCGGTATTAAGGTAAAAGCGGCGGGAGGCAGCGCCTGGGATCGCCGCCAGCACACCAGCAAAGGT
GAAAAAATTGCCATGCTGATGGCGGCACCGGGGCAGGTTATTCGGGCGAAGACGACGAGGGTGACGCCGC
GTCCGGCCGGTCTTTGGCAGCGTCCCGTTTAGGCGGGCGGCCATGACGTTCACGCAGGATCGCCTGTAGG
TCGGCAGGCTTGCGGGCGTAAATAAAACCGAAGGAGACGCAGCCCTCCCGGCCGCGCACCGCGTGGTGCA
GGCGGTGGGCGACGTAGAGCCGCTTCAGGTAGCCCCGGCGCGGGATCCCGCCTCGCCGTGCTGTCCGGTC
TCAACCTGATCCGCCAGAATCGAGCCAACGGGATCGGCCAGCACGAATTCGGTATGCGGAGAGTGTTTGG
CAAACCATGCCTGCAAGCCACCCAGCGTGCCGCCGGAGCCAACGCCTACTACCACGGCATCAACCCTGCC
TGCCAGCTGGTCGAACAGCTCCGGTGCGGTGGTGGTGGCGTGCGCCAGCGGGTTGGCCGGGTTAGAGAAC
TGATCAATATAGTAAGCACCCGGCGTCTCCTCTGCCAGGCGGCGGGCGTAGTCCTGATAGTACTCCGGGT
GGCCCTTTGTCACGTCGGAGCGGGTCAGGCGCACATCAACACCCAGCGCACGCAGGTGGTAGATCCTCTA
CGCCGGACGCATCGTGGCCGGCATCACCGGCGCCACAGGTGCGGTTGCTGGCGCCTATATCGCCGACATC
ACCGATGGGGAAGATCGGGCTCGCCACTTCGGGCTCATGAGCGCTTGTTTCGGCGTGGGTATGGTGGCAG
GCCCCGTGGCCGGGGGACTGTTGGGCGCCATCTCCTTGCATGCACCATTCCTTGCGGCGGCGGTGCTCAA
CGGCCTCAACCTACTACTGGGCTGCTTCCTAATGCAGGAGTCGCATAAGGGAGAGCGTCGAATCCAGCGC
CCCCACCACGCGGTCTTCCGACACGCCGAGCGGCAGATCGACGACCGGGGTCGGCTTGCGGATCACGTTG
GTCGAAAGCACGGTCGCCCAATCGGGGATCATCTCGACATTGGGCGAGGACACCGGGCAGCCCTCGACCG
CCTCGATTTCGGGCAAAAGCGCCGCCAGCGCCCGCACCGCGGTCGATTTGCCGGTGCCGCGGTCACCAAA
GACCAGAACGCCGCCGATGCCGGGATCGACCGCGGTCAACAGCAGCGCCAGTTTCATGTCTTCCTGACCG
ACGATGGCAGAAAAGGGAAAGACGGGTCTCGTCTTCGCGCCCGAAGCAGAGGGTTGAAGTCGAGCGACGG
CGGTAGTCATGCAGTTTCCCTTTCCAAGACTTTGCTGGCGAGCGGGTCCTTGCCCATCCAGCTTCCCTCG
GTCCCAAGCAAACGGAACCGGGCATAGAGTTCTTCGGTGAACCAACCTTCTTCACGCGCAGCACGGATGG
CCTTGCCATGCGGCGTGTCGCCGCGGGCGAAGGCGTTCATCTTTGCCACATCCGGCCAGATCGAGAAAGT
CACTTGATGGAAAAGGGGAATTTCCCCGATCCCGATCTTGAACATCAGGTTCTGATCCTCGCCGACTTTC
TCGGAAATCTTCGGCACGCGCGACCAGAAGGCATTGGCCTTGTGCGGCTTGATCGCGGCGCGGGTCAGCG
CCACCACGGGCTCGTCCGGGCTTGGCTCGGCCACCTGTTCGGGCAGGAACGGATTGACGCCGCCCCAGGT
GCCGCGCGCCGAAAGCGGCTGCAGATGCAGCACCAGCGTTTCCGCCGCATGCGCCCGCCAGCGCTTCCAG
ACCGGGTGGTTCGCGGTCACGTCGCGGGCATCGGCCTCGGTGTCGAAAGCCGCCATGATCGCCCAGACGC
GCCAGTTCGGCTTCGGCGTGAAGCCCTCGCCGGTGCCCGATCCGCACAGTTTGTAGAACTTCACCCGCGG
CTCGTCGTTCAGGGGGCGGCGGGACAGGATCATCTGGCTGATGACCCAGGGCAGCGAGCTTGTGCCGTCG
AAACGGAACAGGCTGAGTGAGGCGACAGGCATCTACGTCCTCCCCTGTGATGTGTAACGGGATATTTACA
TCTGGGTCCCTTGTAATGGAAGGCCTCAGACGTTTTGTCGCGAGACAGCGTCGACAGTTGTAAATCGGAA
TTGACGACCTATCATCCCCCCAATGCAACCTGAAACTACCGAAGAAACCATGTCCAAGAACACAGAAGGT
ATGGGTCGCGCCGTTGTCATCGGTGCCGGCCTTGGCGGTCTTGCTGCAGCGATGCGGCTGGGCGCAAAAG
GTTACAAGGTGACGGTCGTCGATCGTCTGGATCGGCCCGGCGGGCGTGGCTCTTCGATCACCAAGGGCGG
GCATCGATTCGACCTTGGGCCGACGATCGTGACGGTGCCCGACCGGCTGCGCGAGCTTTGGGCCGATTGC
GGGCGCGATTTCGACAAGGACGTGAGCCTTGTGCCGATGGAGCCCTTCTACACCATCGATTTCCCCGATG
GCGAGAAATACACCGCTTACGGCGATGACGCCAAGGTCAAGGCCGAGGTGGCGCGGATCAGCCCCGGCGA
TGTCGAGGGCTTCCGCCATTTCATGTGGGACGCCAAGGCCCGTTATGAATTCGGCTATGAAAACCTCGGC
CGCAAGCCGATGAGCAAGCTGTGGGACCTGATCAAGGTTCTGCCGACTTTCGGCTGGCTGCGCGCCGACC
GCTCGGTCTATGGCCATGCCAAGAAGATGGTGAAGGACGACCACCTGCGCTTCGCGCTGTCGTTCCATCC
GCTTTTCATCGGCGGCGACCCCTTCCATGTGACGTCGATGTATATCCTCGTCAGCCAGCTCGAAAAGAAA
TTCGGCGTGCATTACGCGATCGGCGGCGTGCAGGCGATTGCCGATGCGATGGCCAAGGTGATCACCGATC
AGGGCGGCGAGATGCGCCTGAACACCGAGGTCGACGAGATCCTGGTCTCGCGTGACGGCAAGGCCACGGG
CATCCGGCTGATGGACGGCACCGAGCTTCCGGCGCAGGTTGTCGTCTCGAACGCCGATGCGGGCCACACC
TACAAGCGTCTCTTGCGCAACCGCGACCGCTGGCGCTGGACCGACGAGAAGCTCGACAAGAAGCGCTGGT
CGATGGGGCTTTTCGTCTGGTATTTCGGCACCAAGGGTACGGCCAAGATGTGGAAGGATGTGGGTCACCA
CACCGTCGTCGTCGGGCCGCGCTACAAGGAACATGTGCAGGACATCTTCATCAAGGGCGAGCTGGCCGAG
GACATGAGCCTTTATGTCCACCGTCCCTCGGTCACTGATCCGACCGCGGCGCCGAAAGGCGACGACACCT
TCTACGTGCTTTCGCCGGTGCCGAACCTCGGCTTCGACAATGGCGTGGACTGGTCGGTCGAGGCCGAGAA
ATACAAGGCCAAGGTGCTGAAAGTGATCGAGGAACGGCTGCTTCCGGGGGTTGCCGAAAAGATCACCGAG
GAAGTGGTCTTCACGCCGGAAACCTTCCGCGACCGTTATCTCTCGCCGCTGGGCGCGGGCTTCTCGCTGG
AACCGCGGATCCTGCAATCGGCCTGGTTCCGCCCGCATAACGCCTCGGAAGAGGTGGACGGGCTTTATCT
GGTCGGCGCGGGCACCCATCCGGGCGCCGGTGTGCCCTCGGTGATCGGCTCGGGCGAGCTTGTCGCGCAG
ATGATCCCGGATGCGCCGAAGCCCGAGACCCCCGCGGCGGCTGCGCCCAAGGCCCGGACGCCCCGGGCCA
AGGCGGCGCAATGATCGCCGAAGCGGATATGGAGGTCTGCCGGGAGCTGATCCGCACCGGCAGCTACTCC
TTCCATGCGGCGTCCAGAGTTCTGCCGGCGCGGGTCCGTGACCCCGCGCTGGCGCTTTACGCCTTTTGCC
GCGTCGCCGATGACGAAGTCGACGAGGTTGGCGCGCCGCGCGACAAGGCTGCGGCGGTTTTGAAACTTGG
CGACCGGCTGGAGGACATCTATGCCGGTCGTCCGCGCAATGCGCCCTCGGATCGGGCTTTCGCGGCGGTG
GTCGAGGAATTCGAGATGCCGCGCGAATTGCCCGAGGCGCTGCTGGAGGGCTTCGCCTGGGATGCCGAGG
GGCGGTGGTATCACACGCTTTCGGACGTGCAGGCCTATTCGGCGCGGGTGGCGGCCGCCGTCGGCGCGAT
GATGTGCGTGCTGATGCGGGTGCGCAACCCCGATGCGCTGGCGCGGGCCTGCGATCTCGGTCTTGCCATG
CAGATGTCGAACATCGCCCGCGACGTGGGCGAGGATGCCCGGGCGGGGCGGCTTTTCCTGCCGACCGACT
GGATGGTCGAGGAGGGGATCGATCCGCAGGCGTTCCTGGCCGATCCGCAGCCCACCAAGGGCATCCGCCG
GGTCACCGAGCGGTTGCTGAACCGCGCCGACCGGCTTTACTGGCGGGCGGCGACGGGGGTGCGGCTTTTG
CCCTTTGACTGCCGACCGGGGATCATGGCCGCGGGCAAGATCCACAGGACGGGTGTGGTCGCCATGATCG
CGTAGTCGATAGTGGCTCCAAGTAGCGAAGCGAGCAGGACTGGGCGGCGGCCAAAGCGGTCGGACAGTGC
TCCGAGAACGGGTGCGCATAGAAATTGCATCAACGCATATAGCGCTAGCAGCACGCCATAGTGACTGGCG
ATGCTGTCGGAATGGACGATTCGACCGATGCCCTTGAGAGCCTTCAACCCAGTCAGCTCCTTCCGGTGGG
CGCGGGGCATGACTATCGTCGCCGCACTTATGACTGTCTTCTTTATCATGCAACTCGTAGGACAGGTGCC
GGCAGCGCTCTGGGTCATTTTCGGCGAGGACCGCTTTCGCTGGAGCGCGACGATGATCGGCCTGTCGCTT
GCGGTATTCGGAATCTTGCACGCCCTCGCTCAAGCCTTCGTCACTGGTCCCGCCACCAAACGTTTCGGCG
AGAAGCAGGCCATTATCGCCGGCATGGCGGCCGACGCGCTGGGCTACGTCTTGCTGGCGTTCGCGACGCG
AGGCTGGATGGCCTTCCCCATTATGATTCTTCTCGCTTCCGGCGGCATCGGGATGCCCGCGTTGCAGGCC
ATGCTGTCCAGGCAGGTAGATGACGACCATCAGGGACAGCTTCAAGGATCGCTCGCGGCTCTTACCAGCC
TAACTTCGATCACTGGACCGCTGATCGTCACGGCGATTTATGCCGCCTCGGCGAGCACATGGAACGGGTT
GGCATGGATTGTAGGCGCCGCCCTATACCTTGTCTGCCTCCCCGCGTTGCGTCGCGGTGCATGGAGCCGG
GCCACCTCGACCTGAATGGAAGCCGGCGGCACCTCGCTAACGGATTCACCACTCCAAGAATTGGAGCCAA
TCAATTCTTGCGGAGAACTGTGAATGCGCAAACCAACCCTTGGCAGAACATATCCATCGCGTCCGCCATC
TCCAGCAGCCGCACGCGGCGCATCTCGGGCAGCGTTGGGTCCTGGCCACGGGTGCGCATGATCGTGCTCC
TGTCGTTGAGGACCCGGCTAGGCTGGCGGGGTTGCCTTACTGGTTAGCAGAATGAATCACCGATACGCGA
GCGAACGTGAAGCGACTGCTGCTGCAAAACGTCTGCGACCTGAGCAACAACATGAATGGTCTTCGGTTTC
CGTGTTTCGTAAAGTCTGGAAACGCGGAAGTCCCCTACGTGCTGCTGAAGTTGCCCGCAACAGAGAGTGG
AACCAACCGGTGATACCACGATACTATGACTGAGAGTCAACGCCATGAGCGGCCTCATTTCTTATTCTGA
GTTACAACAGTCCGCACCGCTGTCCGGTAGCTCCTTCCGGTGGGCGCGGGGCATGACTATCGTCGCCGCA
CTTATGACTGTCTTCTTTATCATGCAACTCGTAGGACAGGTGCCGGCAGCGCCCAACAGTCCCCCGGCCA
CGGGGCCTGCCACCATACCCACGCCGAAACAAGCGCCCTGCACCATTATGTTCCGGATCTGCATCGCAGG
ATGCTGCTGGCTACCCTGTGGAACACCTACATCTGTATTAACGAAGCGCTAACCGTTTTTATCAGGCTCT
GGGAGGCAGAATAAATGATCATATCGTCAATTATTACCTCCACGGGGAGAGCCTGAGCAAACTGGCCTCA
GGCATTTGAGAAGCACACGGTCACACTGCTTCCGGTAGTCAATAAACCGGTAAACCAGCAATAGACATAA
GCGGCTATTTAACGACCCTGCCCTGAACCGACGACCGGGTCGAATTTGCTTTCGAATTTCTGCCATTCAT
CCGCTTATTATCACTTATTCAGGCGTAGCACCAGGCGTTTAAGGGCACCAATAACTGCCTTAAAAAAATT
ACGCCCCGCCCTGCCACTCATCGCAGTACTGTTGTAATTCATTAAGCATTCTGCCGACATGGAAGCCATC
ACAGACGGCATGATGAACCTGAATCGCCAGCGGCATCAGCACCTTGTCGCCTTGCGTATAATATTTGCCC
ATGGTGAAAACGGGGGCGAAGAAGTTGTCCATATTGGCCACGTTTAAATCAAAACTGGTGAAACTCACCC
AGGGATTGGCTGAGACGAAAAACATATTCTCAATAAACCCTTTAGGGAAATAGGCCAGGTTTTCACCGTA
ACACGCCACATCTTGCGAATATATGTGTAGAAACTGCCGGAAATCGTCGTGGTATTCACTCCAGAGCGAT
GAAAACGTTTCAGTTTGCTCATGGAAAACGGTGTAACAAGGGTGAACACTATCCCATATCACCAGCTCAC
CGTCTTTCATTGCCATACG
Features (pLannotate 1.2.2; 30 found; start..end, strand, type, name):
    220..322     -  promoter       cat promoter: promoter of the E. coli cat gene encoding chloramphenicol acetyltransferase
    443..586     +  mobile_element IS1 (fragment): prokaryotic transposable element IS1
    705..760     -  rep_origin     RSF ori (fragment): Plasmids containing the RSF 1030 origin of replication can be propagated in E. coli cells that contain additional plasmids with compatible origins.
    848..1393    -  rep_origin     p15A ori: Plasmids containing the medium-copy-number p15A origin of replication can be propagated in E. coli cells that contain a second plasmid with the ColE1 origin.
   1408..1429    +  protein_bind   CAP binding site: CAP binding activates transcription in the presence of cAMP. E. coli catabolite activator protein
   1444..1474    +  promoter       lac promoter: promoter for the E. coli lac operon
   1478..1500    +  protein_bind   lac operator (fragment): The lac repressor binds to the lac operator to inhibit transcription in E. coli. This inhibition can be relieved by adding lactose or isopropyl-β-D-thiogalactopyranoside (IPTG). lac repressor encoded by lacI
   1543..1561    +  promoter       T3 promoter: promoter for bacteriophage T3 RNA polymerase
   1574..1618    +  misc_feature   MCS (fragment): pBluescript multiple cloning site
   1745..3316    +  CDS            LUT2: LCYE_ARATH - Experimental evidence at protein level: Swiss-Prot protein existence level 1. Involved in carotenoid biosynthesis. Catalyzes the single epsilon-cyclization reaction which converts lycopene to delta-carotene and neurosporene to alpha-zeacarotene (PubMed:8837512, PubMed:11226339). Required for lutein biosynthesis (PubMed:9789087). From Arabidopsis thaliana (Mouse-ear cress).
   3522..3574    +  misc_feature   MCS (fragment): pBluescript multiple cloning site
   3583..3601    -  promoter       T7 promoter: promoter for bacteriophage T7 RNA polymerase
   3604..3694    +  CDS            lacZα (fragment): LacZα fragment of β-galactosidase; lacZ fragment
   3751..4044    +  CDS            TcR (fragment): tetracycline efflux protein; tet; confers resistance to tetracycline
   4163..5083    +  CDS            crtE: CRTE_PSEVU - Experimental evidence at protein level: Swiss-Prot protein existence level 1. Catalyzes the condensation of farnesyl diphosphate (FPP) and isopentenyl diphosphate (IPP) to yield geranylgeranyl diphosphate (GGPP) needed for biosynthesis of carotenoids and diterpenes. From Pseudescherichia vulneris (Escherichia vulneris).
   5149..5988    +  CDS            fni (fragment): IDI2_PSEVU - Protein inferred from homology: Swiss-Prot protein existence level 3. Involved in the biosynthesis of isoprenoids. Catalyzes the 1,3-allylic rearrangement of the homoallylic substrate isopentenyl (IPP) to its allylic isomer, dimethylallyl diphosphate (DMAPP). From Pseudescherichia vulneris (Escherichia vulneris).
   5986..6450    +  CDS            crtI (fragment): CRTI_PANAN - Experimental evidence at protein level: Swiss-Prot protein existence level 1. Converts 15-cis-phytoene into all-trans-lycopene via the intermediary of all-trans-phytofluene, all-trans-zeta-carotene and all- trans-neurosporene, by the introduction of four double bonds. From Pantoea ananas (Erwinia uredovora).
   6453..7376    +  CDS            crtB: CRTB_PANAN - Experimental evidence at protein level: Swiss-Prot protein existence level 1. Involved in the biosynthesis of carotenoids. Catalyzes the condensation of two molecules of geranylgeranyl diphosphate (GGPP) to give prephytoene diphosphate (PPPP) and the subsequent rearrangement of the cyclopropylcarbinyl intermediate to yield the 15-cis-phytoene isomer. From Pantoea ananas (Erwinia uredovora).
   7360..7536    -  CDS            crtZ (fragment): CRTZ_PANAN - Protein inferred from homology: Swiss-Prot protein existence level 3. Catalyzes the hydroxylation reaction from beta-carotene to zeaxanthin. From Pantoea ananas (Erwinia uredovora).
   7902..8181    +  CDS            TcR (fragment): tetracycline efflux protein; tet; confers resistance to tetracycline
   8182..8550    -  CDS            bchI (fragment): BCHI_RHOCB - Experimental evidence at protein level: Swiss-Prot protein existence level 1. Involved in bacteriochlorophyll biosynthesis; introduces a magnesium ion into protoporphyrin IX to yield Mg-protoporphyrin IX. From Rhodobacter capsulatus (strain ATCC BAA-309 / NBRC 16581 / SB1003).
   8550..9272    -  CDS            crtA: CRTA_RHOCB - Experimental evidence at protein level: Swiss-Prot protein existence level 1. Catalyzes the asymmetrical introduction of one keto group at the C-2 position of spheroidene and two keto groups at the C-2 and C-2' positions of spirilloxanthin. From Rhodobacter capsulatus (strain ATCC BAA-309 / NBRC 16581 / SB1003).
   9430..11001   +  CDS            crtI: CRTI_RHOCB - Experimental evidence at protein level: Swiss-Prot protein existence level 1. Converts phytoene into all-trans-neurosporene as the major product, via the intermediary of phytofluene and zeta-carotene, by the introduction of three double bonds. Both intermediates, phytofluene and zeta-carotene, can be used as substrates and converted to neurosporene. 1,2-epoxy phytoene is also a suitable substrate whereas the C30 diapophytoene is not. From Rhodobacter capsulatus (strain ATCC BAA-309 / NBRC 16581 / SB1003).
  11001..11735   +  CDS            crtB (fragment): CRTB_RHOCB - Protein inferred from homology: Swiss-Prot protein existence level 3. Involved in the biosynthesis of carotenoids. Catalyzes the condensation of two molecules of geranylgeranyl diphosphate (GGPP) to give prephytoene diphosphate (PPPP) and the subsequent rearrangement of the cyclopropylcarbinyl intermediate to yield phytoene (By similarity). From Rhodobacter capsulatus (strain ATCC BAA-309 / NBRC 16581 / SB1003).
  11729..11920   -  CDS            TcR (fragment): tetracycline efflux protein; tet; confers resistance to tetracycline
  11921..12545   +  CDS            TcR (fragment): tetracycline efflux protein; tet; confers resistance to tetracycline
  13049..13142   +  CDS            TcR (fragment): tetracycline efflux protein; tet; confers resistance to tetracycline
  13139..13196   -  CDS            TcR (fragment): tetracycline efflux protein; tet; confers resistance to tetracycline
  13186..13281   +  CDS            resD (fragment): REDF_ECOLI - Also known as D. Protein inferred from homology: Swiss-Prot protein existence level 3. Acts as a repressor of transcription and as a site-specific resolvase that cleaves at the RfsF site. From Escherichia coli (strain K12).
  13579..219     -  CDS            CmR (across the origin): chloramphenicol acetyltransferase; cat; confers resistance to chloramphenicol
