[The description below was written by a language model from this plasmid's Addgene catalogue record and pLannotate feature annotations shown in this document.]
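Description:
pAC-aZEA is a low-copy bacterial plasmid of about 14 kb that engineers E. coli to accumulate the carotenoid alpha-zeacarotene. It derives from pAC-NEUR, a neurosporene-producing member of the pAC plasmid series. It replicates from the p15A origin, which is compatible with ColE1-type plasmids, so a second plasmid carrying a candidate enzyme gene can be co-maintained in the same cell. Selection is by chloramphenicol, through a cat gene and its own promoter. The scattered tetracycline-resistance fragments in the annotation indicate that the tet gene was disrupted by the successive insertions and is not functional.

The pathway is assembled from three sources. From the Erwinia herbicola (Pantoea agglomerans) cluster come crtE, which makes geranylgeranyl diphosphate, and crtB, which condenses it to phytoene. The automated annotation labels these by their closest homologues in related species. It also detects a partial isopentenyl diphosphate isomerase gene and truncated crtI and crtZ remnants in this region. A Rhodobacter capsulatus segment supplies an intact crtI, a desaturase that stops mainly at neurosporene rather than lycopene. That segment also carries flanking crtA and partial crtB and bchI sequences. The added insert is an Arabidopsis thaliana lycopene epsilon-cyclase cDNA (lcyE/LUT2). It was moved from a pBluescript-type plasmid together with most of the lac promoter, which explains the adjacent CAP site, lac operator, T3/T7 promoters and polylinker remnants. The cyclase adds a single epsilon ring to neurosporene, yielding alpha-zeacarotene.

The plasmid belongs to a portfolio of carotenoid-accumulating constructs. These serve as substrate-producing backgrounds for identifying and functionally testing carotenoid pathway enzymes by complementation in E. coli.
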