Addgene plasmid #53286: pAC-aZEA
Purpose: Contains crtE, and crtB genes of Erwinia herbicola (Pantoea agglomerans) Eho10, crtI gene of Rhodobacter capsulatus, and lcyE cDNA of Arabidopsis thaliana and produces alpha-zeacarotene in E. coli
Depositing lab: Francis X Cunningham Jr. Depositing organization: University of Maryland, College Park. Publication: A portfolio of plasmids for identification and analysis of carotenoid pathway enzymes: Adonis aestivalis as a case study. Cunningham FX Jr, Gantt E. Photosynth Res. 2007 May;92(2):245-59. Epub 2007 Jul 17. 10.1007/s11120-007-9210-0 PubMed 17634749.
Backbone
  Vector backbone: pAC-NEUR
  Backbone manufacturer: Francis X. Cunningham, Jr.
  Backbone size w/o insert (bp): 11849
  Total vector size (bp): 14019
  Modifications to backbone: An Arabidopsis thaliana cDNA encoding the lycopene epsilon-cyclase enzyme was excised from plasmid pY2F, together with most of the lac promoter, as an AseI-PvuII fragment of ca. 2.3 kB, and ligated in pAC-NEUR that had been digested with HindIII, blunted with the Klenow enzyme and then digested with AseI.
  Vector type: low copy number bacterial cloning vector
Growth in bacteria
  Bacterial resistance: Chloramphenicol, 25 μg/mL
  Growth temperature: 30°C
  Growth strain: Top10
  Growth instructions: Grow liquid cultures on a platform shaker at 28 degrees Celsius in darkness for 2-3 days for best alpha-zeacarotene production, or grow on agar plates at room temperature for 3-7 days.
  Copy number: Low Copy
Gene/Insert
  Gene/Insert name: lcyE (alt name: lycopene epsilon-cyclase)
  Species: A. thaliana (mustard weed)
  Insert size (bp): 2284
  GenBank ID: U50738.1
  Entrez Gene: LUT2 (a.k.a. AT5G57030, LUTEIN DEFICIENT 2, LYCOPENE EPSILON-CYCLASE)
  Promoter: lac
  Cloning method: Restriction Enzyme; 5′ cloning site AseI (not destroyed); 3′ cloning site HindIII (destroyed during cloning)
  Sequencing primers: 5′ none; 3′ none
Terms and licenses: Academic/Nonprofit Terms; Industry Terms: Not Available to Industry
Depositor comments: For better yield of low copy number pAC-based plasmids, grow liquid cultures on a platform shaker at ca. 30 degrees Celsius. When cultures reach early stationary phase, dilute 2-fold with growth medium, add spectinomycin (150 mg/liter), and "amplify" for several hours before harvest. For plasmid selection and maintenance in E. coli, use chloramphenicol at 30 mg/liter.
How to cite: pAC-aZEA was a gift from Francis X Cunningham Jr (Addgene plasmid # 53286 ; http://n2t.net/addgene:53286 ; RRID:Addgene_53286)
