>Addgene plasmid #53286 | pAC-aZEA | addgene partial sequence | sequence record 91404 | pBRrevBam 5'-GGTGATGTCGGCGATATAGG-3'
GTGATGCCGGCCACGATGCGTCCGGCGTAGAGGATCTACCACCTGCGTGCGCTGGGTGTTGATGTGCGCC
TGACCCGCTCCGACGTGACAAAGGGCCACCCGGAGTACTATCAGGACTACGCCCGCCGCCTGGCAGAGGA
GACGCCGGGTGCTTACTATATTGATCAGTTCTCTAACCCGGCCAACCCGCTGGCGCACGCCACCACCACC
GCACCGGAGCTGTTCGACCAGCTGGCAGGCAGGGTTGATGCCGTGGTAGTAGGCGTTGGCTCCGGCGGCA
CGCTGGGTGGCTTGCAGGCATGGTTTGCCAAACACTCTCCGCATACCGAATTCGTGCTGGCCGATCCCGT
TGGCTCGATTCTGGCGGATCAGGTTGAGACCGGACAGCACGGCGAGGCGGGATCCCGCGCCGGGGCTACC
TGAAGCGGCTCTACGTCGCCCACCGCCTGCACCACGCGGTGCGCGGCCGGGAGGGCTGCGTCTCCTTCGG
TTTTATTTACGCCCGCAAGCCTGCCGACCTACAGGCGATCCTGCGTGAACGTCATGGCCGCCCGCCTAAA
CGGGACGCTGCCAAAGACCGGCCGGACGCGGCGTCACCCTCGTCGTCTTCGCCCGAATAACCTGCCCCGG
TGCCGCCATCAGCATGGC
