>Addgene plasmid #53286 | pAC-aZEA | addgene partial sequence | sequence record 92993 | crtI-F 5'-cgacattgccaacctctacc-3'
GCATTCCTGGCGTAGTGGCCTCGGCGAAAGCCACCGCCAGCCTGATGATTGAGGATCTGCAATGAGCCAA
CCGCCGCTGCTTGACCACGCCACGCAGACCATGGCCAACGGCTCGAAAAGTTTTGCCACCGCTGCGAAGC
TGTTCGACCCGGCCACCCGCCGTAGCGTGCTGATGCTCTACACCTGGTGCCGCCACTGCGATGACGTCAT
TGACGACCAGACCCACGGCTTCGCCAGCGAGGCCGCGGCGGAGGAGGAGGCCACCCAGCGCCTGGCCCGG
CTGCGCACGCTGACCCTGGCGGCGTTTGAAGGGGCCGAGATGCAGGATCCGGCCTTCGCTGCCTTTCAGG
AGGTGGCGCTGACCCACGGTATTACGCCCCGCATGGCGCTCGATCACCTCGACGGCTTTGCGATGGACGT
GGCTCAGACCCGCTATGTCACCTTTGAGGATACGCTGCGCTACTGCTATCACGTGGCGGGCGTGGTGGGT
CTGATGATGGCCAGGGTGATGGGCGTGCGGGATGAGCGGGTGCTGGATCGCGCCTGCGATCTGGGGCTGG
CCTTCCAGCTGACGAATATCGCCCGGGATATTATTGACGATGCGGCTATTGACCGCTGCTATCTGCCCGC
CGAGTGGCTGCAGGATGCCGGGCTGACCCCGGAGAACTATGCCGCGCGGGAGAATC
