>Addgene plasmid #53286 | pAC-aZEA | addgene partial sequence | sequence record 92995 | crtE-F 5'-atctgtggtttggccatca-3'
CCGCCCTTTTGGGTTCAAGCAGTACATAACGATGGAACCACATTACAGGAGTAGTGATGAATGAAGGACG
AGCGCCTTGTTCAGCGTAAGAACGATCATCTGGATATCGTTCTCGACCCCCGTCGCGCCGTAACTCAGGC
TAGCGCAGGTTTTGAGCGCTGGCGCTTTACCCACTGCGCCCTGCCAGAGCTGAATTTTAGCGACATCACG
CTGGAAACCACCTTCCTGAATCGGCAGCTACAGGCTCCGCTGCTGATCAGCTCCATGACCGGCGGCGTTG
AGCGCTCGCGCCATATCAACCGCCACCTCGCCGAGGCGGCGCAGGTGCTAAAAATTGCGATGGGGGTGGG
CTCCCAGCGCGTCGCCATTGAGAGCGACGCGGGCTTAGGGCTGGATAAAACCCTGCGGCAGCTGGCTCCG
GACGTGCCGCTGCTGGCGAACCTCGGCGCGGCGCAGCTGACCGGCAGAAAAGGTATTGATTACGCCCGAC
GGGCCGTGGAGATGATCGAGGCGGATGCGCTGATTGTGCACCTAAACCCGCTGCAGGAGGCGCTACAGCC
CGGCGGCGATCGCGACTGGCGCGGACGGCTGGCGGCTATTGAAACTCTGGTCCGCGAGCTGCCCGTTCCG
CTGGTGGTGAAAGAGGTGGGAGCCGGTATCTCCCGAACCGTGGCCGGGCAGCTGATCGATGCCGGCGTTA
CCGTGATTGACGTCGCGGGCGCGGGCGGCACCAGCTGG
