>Addgene plasmid #53286 | pAC-aZEA | addgene partial sequence | sequence record 94395 | RC-crtI-int-F 5'-agaaattcggcgtgcattac-3'
AGCTTCCGGCGCAGGTTGTCGTCTCGAACGCCGATGCGGGCCACACCTACAAGCGTCTCTTGCGCAACCG
CGACCGCTGGCGCTGGACCGACGAGAAGCTCGACAAGAAGCGCTGGTCGATGGGGCTTTTCGTCTGGTAT
TTCGGCACCAAGGGTACGGCCAAGATGTGGAAGGATGTGGGTCACCACACCGTCGTCGTCGGGCCGCGCT
ACAAGGAACATGTGCAGGACATCTTCATCAAGGGCGAGCTGGCCGAGGACATGAGCCTTTATGTCCACCG
TCCCTCGGTCACTGATCCGACCGCGGCGCCGAAAGGCGACGACACCTTCTACGTGCTTTCGCCGGTGCCG
AACCTCGGCTTCGACAATGGCGTGGACTGGTCGGTCGAGGCCGA
