>Addgene plasmid #53286 | pAC-aZEA | addgene partial sequence | sequence record 94396 | pPR244-F 5'-CCTCGAGGTCGACGGTATC-3'
CATCTCCATTTCGATCACTCCTTAGATTCTATACATGTTTGTTTCCAACTTCCTAGTAACCCACATACCA
TTCTTTGATCGATTATTCAGATAAATCAACATATATATACACAAACCTAAGAGTTGATAAGTAAATCATA
CTTTGAGATAGGTTTTTATCATGGTTGCTCCGGTTGGATCAGAGATGAGATGATTGATGAGACCTTTTCT
CAAATTGTTTGGTGAAATGACGAACATGTATAAAGCAAAGAGAACGAGATCTCCTGATGTTAATGTTGAT
CCTAGAAACCCTTGCCACATCCATTTTGGAAGGCGGAAGAAAGTACGGAAGAAGCTTCTAATGCCTTCGG
TATCGAATTGAACTATGAGTGCAAGACCAAAGAGAAAGAATGCTCTCTGTCTTTTCCTTTCTGGTGGCCA
TAAAGTATCCCAAGCTTGTCTTGAAATATTACTGTTGATCTGTTTGGTAGTCTCTTCTCTTAGTATCTCT
GCGATGACTGATGCATATTTTGGAGCTTCAGACAAAGATCTCACAACTGAATAGCCTGTTGCGGGATGTA
CCATGCTAGCGGCAGCACCAAAGGCGAGATTCTTT
